Addgene plasmid #108540: pLX304-PCDH7-c
Purpose: Expresses human PCDH7 transcript variant c in mammalian cells
Depositing lab: Kathryn O’Donnell. Depositing organization: University of Texas Southwestern Medical Center. Publication: PROTOCADHERIN 7 Acts through SET and PP2A to Potentiate MAPK Signaling by EGFR and KRAS during Lung Tumorigenesis. Zhou X, Updegraff BL, Guo Y, Peyton M, Girard L, Larsen JE, Xie XJ, Zhou Y, Hwang TH, Xie Y, Rodriguez-Canales J, Villalobos P, Behrens C, Wistuba II, Minna JD, O'Donnell KA. Cancer Res. 2017 Jan 1;77(1):187-197. doi: 10.1158/0008-5472.CAN-16-1267-T. Epub 2016 Nov 7. PubMed 27821484.
Backbone
  Vector backbone: pLX304
  Backbone manufacturer: David Root Lab, addgene #25890
  Backbone size w/o insert (bp): 9377
  Total vector size (bp): 11497
  Vector type: Mammalian Expression, Lentiviral
  Selectable markers: Blasticidin
Growth in bacteria
  Bacterial resistance: Ampicillin, 100 μg/mL
  Growth temperature: 30°C
  Growth strain: NEB Stable
  Copy number: High Copy
Gene/Insert
  Gene/Insert name: PCDH7 transcript variant c
  Species: H. sapiens (human)
  Insert size (bp): 3748
  GenBank ID: NM_032457.3
  Entrez Gene: PCDH7 (a.k.a. BH-Pcdh, BHPCDH, PPP1R120)
  Promoter: CMV
  Cloning method: Gateway Cloning
  Sequencing primers: 5′ cgcaaatgggcggtaggcgtg; 3′ ACCGAGGAGAGGGTTAGGGAT
Terms and licenses: Academic/Nonprofit Terms; Industry Terms: Not Available to Industry
Depositor comments: Full-length cDNA of PCDH7 transcript variant c, including the stop codon, was cloned into pLX304 vector (Addgene, #25890) to generate this construct. Therefore, although pLX304 has a downstream V5 tag coding sequence, the PCDH7 transcript variant c is NOT expressed as V5-tagged protein.
How to cite: pLX304-PCDH7-c was a gift from Kathryn O’Donnell (Addgene plasmid # 108540 ; http://n2t.net/addgene:108540 ; RRID:Addgene_108540)
