[The description below was written by a language model from this plasmid's Addgene catalogue record and pLannotate feature annotations shown in this document.]
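Description:
pLX304-PCDH7-c is a lentiviral mammalian expression plasmid (about 11.5 kb) built on the Gateway-compatible pLX304 backbone and carrying the full-length cDNA of human protocadherin 7 (PCDH7), transcript variant c. In bacteria it is maintained through a high-copy ColE1/pUC-type origin and selected with ampicillin via the β-lactamase gene. An f1 origin and remnants of lac and T7/T3 promoter sequences from the parental cloning vector are also present.

The viral portion has a third-generation, self-inactivating layout. An RSV promoter drives a truncated HIV-1 5' LTR, followed by the Ψ packaging signal with a gag fragment, the Rev response element, and a central polypurine tract. It ends in a ΔU3 3' LTR with an SV40 polyadenylation signal beyond it. Packaging functions therefore have to be supplied in trans, and after integration the deleted U3 region leaves the LTRs transcriptionally inactive.

Two internal cassettes lie between the LTRs. A human PGK promoter expresses blasticidin S deaminase for selection of transduced cells. The CMV enhancer/promoter drives the PCDH7 insert, which is flanked by the attB1 and attB2 sites left by Gateway recombination. A WPRE downstream enhances transcript expression. The backbone encodes a V5 epitope just after attB2, but the depositor notes that the cDNA retains its own stop codon, so the protein is produced untagged. The annotated PCDH7 coding region ends well before attB2, consistent with 3' cDNA sequence following the stop codon.

The construct is intended for transient or stable PCDH7 overexpression in mammalian cells, and the associated work examined the role of PCDH7 in MAPK signalling during lung tumorigenesis.
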