Features (pLannotate 1.2.2; 31 found; start..end, strand, type, name):
     65..368     +  enhancer       CMV enhancer: human cytomegalovirus immediate early enhancer
    369..572     +  promoter       CMV promoter: human cytomegalovirus (CMV) immediate early promoter
    595..619     +  protein_bind   attB1: mutant version of attB; recombination site for the Gateway® BP reaction BP Clonase™
    638..3811    +  CDS            PCDH7: PCDH7_HUMAN - Also known as BHPCDH. Experimental evidence at protein level: Swiss-Prot protein existence level 1. From Homo sapiens (Human).
   4395..4419    -  protein_bind   attB2: mutant version of attB; recombination site for the Gateway® BP reaction BP Clonase™
   4421..4462    +  CDS            V5 tag: epitope tag from simian virus 5
   4504..5092    +  misc_feature   WPRE: woodchuck hepatitis virus posttranscriptional regulatory element
   5143..5162    +  misc_feature   cPPT/CTS (fragment): central polypurine tract and central termination sequence of HIV-1
   5164..5397    +  LTR            3' LTR (ΔU3): self-inactivating 3' long terminal repeat (LTR) from HIV-1
   5475..5596    +  polyA_signal   SV40 poly(A) signal: SV40 polyadenylation signal
   5636..5771    +  rep_origin     SV40 ori: SV40 origin of replication
   5792..5810    -  promoter       T7 promoter: promoter for bacteriophage T7 RNA polymerase
   5818..5973    +  CDS            lacZα (fragment): LacZα fragment of β-galactosidase; lacZ fragment
   5978..6406    +  rep_origin     f1 ori (sequence partly withheld): f1 bacteriophage origin of replication; arrow indicates direction of (+) strand synthesis
   6459..6563    +  promoter       AmpR promoter: bla
   6564..7424    +  CDS            AmpR: β-lactamase; bla; confers resistance to ampicillin, carbenicillin, and related antibiotics
   7595..8183    +  rep_origin     ori: high-copy-number ColE1/pMB1/pBR322/pUC origin of replication
   8366..8458    +  CDS            lacI (fragment): lac repressor; lacI; The lac repressor binds to the lac operator to inhibit transcription in E. coli. This inhibition can be relieved by adding lactose or isopropyl-β-D-thiogalactopyranoside (IPTG).
   8471..8492    +  protein_bind   CAP binding site: CAP binding activates transcription in the presence of cAMP. E. coli catabolite activator protein
   8507..8537    +  promoter       lac promoter: promoter for the E. coli lac operon
   8541..8563    +  protein_bind   lac operator (fragment): The lac repressor binds to the lac operator to inhibit transcription in E. coli. This inhibition can be relieved by adding lactose or isopropyl-β-D-thiogalactopyranoside (IPTG). lac repressor encoded by lacI
   8606..8624    +  promoter       T3 promoter: promoter for bacteriophage T3 RNA polymerase
   8652..8878    +  promoter       RSV promoter: Rous sarcoma virus enhancer/promoter
   8879..9059    +  LTR            5' LTR (truncated): truncated 5' long terminal repeat (LTR) from HIV-1
   9106..9231    +  misc_feature   HIV-1 Ψ: packaging signal of human immunodeficiency virus type 1
   9215..9578    +  CDS            HIV-1 gag (fragment): gag protein from human immunodeficiency virus 1; gag
   9724..9957    +  misc_feature   RRE: The Rev response element (RRE) of HIV-1 allows for Rev-dependent mRNA export from the nucleus to the cytoplasm.
  10334..10360   +  CDS            Rev (fragment): human immunodeficiency virus 1 (HIV-1) Rev protein; rev; enhances nuclear export of unspliced and incompletely spliced viral mRNAs
  10361..10861   +  promoter       hPGK promoter: human phosphoglycerate kinase 1 promoter
  10873..11268   +  CDS            BSD: blasticidin S deaminase; Aspergillus terreus BSD; confers resistance to blasticidin
  11328..11445   +  misc_feature   cPPT/CTS: central polypurine tract and central termination sequence of HIV-1
>Addgene plasmid #108540 | pLX304-PCDH7-c | addgene full sequence | sequence record 212982 | Addgene NGS Result
CCCGGGGTTATTAATAGTAATCAATTACGGGGTCATTAGTTCATAGCCCATATATGGAGTTCCGCGTTAC
ATAACTTACGGTAAATGGCCCGCCTGGCTGACCGCCCAACGACCCCCGCCCATTGACGTCAATAATGACG
TATGTTCCCATAGTAACGCCAATAGGGACTTTCCATTGACGTCAATGGGTGGAGTATTTACGGTAAACTG
CCCACTTGGCAGTACATCAAGTGTATCATATGCCAAGTACGCCCCCTATTGACGTCAATGACGGTAAATG
GCCCGCCTGGCATTATGCCCAGTACATGACCTTATGGGACTTTCCTACTTGGCAGTACATCTACGTATTA
GTCATCGCTATTACCATGGTGATGCGGTTTTGGCAGTACATCAATGGGCGTGGATAGCGGTTTGACTCAC
GGGGATTTCCAAGTCTCCACCCCATTGACGTCAATGGGAGTTTGTTTTGGCACCAAAATCAACGGGACTT
TCCAAAATGTCGTAACAACTCCGCCCCATTGACGCAAATGGGCGGTAGGCGTGTACGGTGGGAGGTCTAT
ATAAGCAGAGCTCTCTGGCTAACTGTCGGGATCAACAAGTTTGTACAAAAAAGCAGGCTCCGAATTCGCC
CTTCACCATGCTGAGGATGCGGACCGCGGGATGGGCGCGCGGCTGGTGCTTGGGCTGCTGCCTCCTCCTG
CCGCTCTCGCTCAGCCTGGCGGCCGCCAAGCAGCTCCTCCGGTACCGGCTGGCCGAGGAGGGCCCCGCCG
ACGTCCGCATCGGCAACGTGGCTTCAGACCTGGGCATCGTGACCGGATCGGGTGAGGTGACTTTCAGCCT
GGAGTCCGGTTCCGAGTACCTGAAGATCGACAACCTCACTGGCGAGCTGAGCACGAGCGAGCGGCGCATC
GACCGCGAGAAGCTGCCCCAGTGTCAGATGATCTTCGACGAGAACGAGTGCTTCCTGGACTTCGAGGTGT
CGGTGATCGGGCCCTCGCAGAGCTGGGTGGACCTGTTTGAGGGTCAGGTCATCGTGCTTGACATCAACGA
CAACACGCCCACCTTCCCGTCGCCCGTGCTCACGCTCACGGTGGAGGAGAATCGGCCGGTGGGCACACTT
TACCTGCTGCCCACAGCCACCGACCGCGACTTCGGCCGCAACGGCATCGAGCGCTACGAGCTGCTCCAGG
AGCCCGGAGGCGGCGGCAGCGGCGGCGAGAGCCGGCGCGCCGGGGCGGCCGACAGCGCCCCCTACCCCGG
GGGCGGCGGGAACGGCGCGAGCGGCGGCGGCTCGGGAGGCTCCAAGCGGCGGCTGGACGCATCAGAGGGC
GGCGGCGGCACCAACCCCGGCGGCCGCAGCAGCGTGTTCGAGCTGCAGGTGGCGGACACCCCGGACGGCG
AGAAGCAGCCGCAGCTGATCGTGAAGGGGGCGCTGGACCGCGAGCAGCGCGACTCCTACGAGCTGACCCT
GCGAGTGCGCGACGGCGGCGACCCGCCTCGCTCCTCGCAGGCCATCCTACGGGTCCTCATCACCGACGTG
AACGACAACAGCCCCCGCTTCGAGAAGAGCGTGTACGAGGCCGACTTGGCTGAGAACAGCGCCCCGGGGA
CCCCCATCCTGCAACTGCGCGCAGCCGACTTGGACGTGGGGGTCAACGGGCAGATCGAATACGTGTTCGG
GGCGGCCACCGAGTCGGTGAGGCGGCTGCTGCGCCTTGACGAGACGTCCGGCTGGCTCAGCGTCCTGCAC
CGGATCGACCGCGAGGAGGTGAACCAGCTGCGCTTCACGGTCATGGCCCGCGACCGCGGGCAGCCCCCCA
AGACCGACAAGGCCACCGTGGTCCTTAACATCAAAGACGAGAACGACAACGTGCCGTCCATTGAAATCCG
CAAGATTGGGCGCATCCCCCTCAAGGACGGGGTGGCCAACGTGGCCGAGGACGTTCTGGTCGACACCCCC
ATCGCTCTGGTGCAGGTGTCCGACCGAGACCAAGGCGAGAACGGGGTGGTCACCTGCACCGTGGTGGGCG
ACGTGCCCTTCCAGCTCAAGCCAGCCAGCGACACCGAGGGCGACCAGAACAAGAAAAAGTACTTCTTGCA
CACCTCGACCCCTCTGGACTATGAGGCCACCCGGGAGTTCAACGTGGTCATCGTGGCGGTGGACTCAGGC
AGCCCCAGCCTCTCGAGCAACAACTCCCTGATTGTCAAGGTGGGAGACACCAACGACAACCCGCCCATGT
TCGGCCAGTCGGTGGTGGAGGTTTACTTCCCTGAGAACAACATCCCGGGCGAGAGGGTGGCCACGGTGCT
GGCGACAGACGCAGACAGCGGTAAGAACGCCGAGATCGCCTACTCGCTGGACTCCTCTGTGATGGGGATC
TTTGCCATCGATCCCGATTCTGGGGACATCCTGGTCAATACCGTGCTGGACCGCGAGCAGACTGACAGGT
ATGAGTTTAAAGTTAACGCCAAAGACAAAGGCATCCCCGTGCTGCAGGGCAGCACTACGGTGATTGTGCA
GGTGGCTGATAAAAATGACAATGACCCTAAGTTTATGCAGGACGTCTTCACCTTTTATGTGAAAGAAAAC
TTGCAGCCCAACAGCCCTGTGGGGATGGTCACCGTGATGGATGCTGACAAGGGGCGGAATGCAGAGATGA
GCCTGTACATAGAGGAGAACAATAACATTTTTTCTATTGAAAATGACACGGGGACCATTTACTCCACAAT
GTCTTTTGACCGGGAACATCAGACCACATACACTTTCAGAGTCAAGGCTGTGGATGGGGGAGATCCTCCC
AGATCTGCCACAGCTACAGTCTCGCTTTTTGTGATGGATGAAAATGACAATGCTCCCACAGTTACCCTTC
CCAAAAACATTTCCTACACTTTACTGCCACCTTCGAGTAATGTCAGGACAGTAGTAGCTACAGTGTTGGC
AACAGACAGTGATGATGGCATCAATGCAGACCTGAACTACAGCATTGTGGGAGGAAATCCCTTCAAGCTG
TTTGAAATTGATCCCACTAGTGGTGTGGTTTCCTTAGTGGGAAAACTCACCCAAAAGCATTATGGCTTGC
ACAGGTTGGTGGTGCAAGTGAATGACAGTGGGCAGCCTTCCCAGTCCACCACGACTCTGGTGCACGTGTT
TGTCAATGAAAGTGTTTCTAATGCAACTGCGATTGACTCCCAGATAGCTAGAAGTTTGCACATCCCACTC
ACCCAGGATATAGCTGGTGACCCAAGCTATGAAATTAGCAAACAGAGACTCAGTATTGTCATTGGCGTGG
TTGCTGGCATTATGACGGTGATTCTAATCATCTTAATTGTAGTGATGGCAAGGTACTGCAGGTCCAAAAA
TAAAAATGGCTATGAAGCCGGCAAAAAAGATCACGAAGACTTTTTTACACCCCAACAGCATGACAAATCT
AAAAAGCCTAAAAAGGACAAGAAAAACAAAAAATCTAAGCAGCCTCTCTACAGCAGCATTGTCACTGTGG
AGGCTTCTAAGCCAAATGGACAGAGGTATGATAGTGTCAATGAGAAGCTGTCAGACAGCCCAAGCATGGG
GCGATACAGGTCCGTTAATGGTGGGCCCGGCAGTCCTGACCTGGCAAGGCATTACAAATCTAGTTCCCCA
TTGCCTACTGTTCAGCTTCATCCCCAGTCACCAACTGCAGGAAAAAAACACCAGGCCGTACAAGATCTAC
CACCAGCCAACACATTTGTGGGAGCAGGAGACAACATTTCAATTGGATCAGATCACTGCTCTGAGTACAG
CTGTCAAACCAATAACAAGTACAGCAAACAGCCATTTCGTAGAGTGACGTTTTCTGTTGTGAGTCAGCCT
CAGGACCCACATCAGGGGTCACTGCAGAGTTGCTATGACAGCGGGCTGGAGGAGTCAGAAACACCAAGCA
GTAAGAGTTCATCAGGGCCAAGACTGGGTGCGCTTCCACTCCCAGAGGACAACTATGAAAGGACCACGCC
GGATGGCAGTGTTGATTCAAGGCCTCTTCCAGATGTAGCCCTGACTGGGAAGTGCACTCGTGAGTGTGAT
GAGTATGGCCACTCAGACTCCTGCTGGATGCCGGTCCGCACTTCTCCGGAGAGGAAGAAGAGCCAGCCTA
AACTGTCCACTTTCATGCCTGTTGATGAACGAGGAAGCCAGGAAAAGCTGGCCAATGGGGAGGCCGCCAT
CATGGGTGACCGCAACAGAAACCTCCTGAACAAAAAGTTGACCTCATCCTATGAGACCTTCAGTGCAGCT
AGTTTCAGCAAAAATGAGGAAGCCAACCCTGAGGATATTCCCCTTACAAAAACAGGGGAATATAAGCCAT
CTCCTGTCAATACTCTCACTAGAAGAGAAGTTTACCTGTAGAAGGGCGAATTCGACCCAGCTTTCTTGTA
CAAAGTGGTTGGTAAGCCTATCCCTAACCCTCTCCTCGGTCTCGATTCTACGTAGTAATGAGCTAGCGCT
AACCGGTGGCGCGTTAAGTCGACAATCAACCTCTGGATTACAAAATTTGTGAAAGATTGACTGGTATTCT
TAACTATGTTGCTCCTTTTACGCTATGTGGATACGCTGCTTTAATGCCTTTGTATCATGCTATTGCTTCC
CGTATGGCTTTCATTTTCTCCTCCTTGTATAAATCCTGGTTGCTGTCTCTTTATGAGGAGTTGTGGCCCG
TTGTCAGGCAACGTGGCGTGGTGTGCACTGTGTTTGCTGACGCAACCCCCACTGGTTGGGGCATTGCCAC
CACCTGTCAGCTCCTTTCCGGGACTTTCGCTTTCCCCCTCCCTATTGCCACGGCGGAACTCATCGCCGCC
TGCCTTGCCCGCTGCTGGACAGGGGCTCGGCTGTTGGGCACTGACAATTCCGTGGTGTTGTCGGGGAAAT
CATCGTCCTTTCCTTGGCTGCTCGCCTGTGTTGCCACCTGGATTCTGCGCGGGACGTCCTTCTGCTACGT
CCCTTCGGCCCTCAATCCAGCGGACCTTCCTTCCCGCGGCCTGCTGCCGGCTCTGCGGCCTCTTCCGCGT
CTTCGCCTTCGCCCTCAGACGAGTCGGATCTCCCTTTGGGCCGCCTCCCCGCGTCGACTTTAAGACCAAT
GACTTACAAGGCAGCTGTAGATCTTAGCCACTTTTTAAAAGAAAAGGGGGGACTGGAAGGGCTAATTCAC
TCCCAACGAAGACAAGATCTGCTTTTTGCTTGTACTGGGTCTCTCTGGTTAGACCAGATCTGAGCCTGGG
AGCTCTCTGGCTAACTAGGGAACCCACTGCTTAAGCCTCAATAAAGCTTGCCTTGAGTGCTTCAAGTAGT
GTGTGCCCGTCTGTTGTGTGACTCTGGTAACTAGAGATCCCTCAGACCCTTTTAGTCAGTGTGGAAAATC
TCTAGCAGTACGTATAGTAGTTCATGTCATCTTATTATTCAGTATTTATAACTTGCAAAGAAATGAATAT
CAGAGAGTGAGAGGAACTTGTTTATTGCAGCTTATAATGGTTACAAATAAAGCAATAGCATCACAAATTT
CACAAATAAAGCATTTTTTTCACTGCATTCTAGTTGTGGTTTGTCCAAACTCATCAATGTATCTTATCAT
GTCTGGCTCTAGCTATCCCGCCCCTAACTCCGCCCATCCCGCCCCTAACTCCGCCCAGTTCCGCCCATTC
TCCGCCCCATGGCTGACTAATTTTTTTTATTTATGCAGAGGCCGAGGCCGCCTCGGCCTCTGAGCTATTC
CAGAAGTAGTGAGGAGGCTTTTTTGGAGGCCTAGGGACGTACCCAATTCGCCCTATAGTGAGTCGTATTA
CGCGCGCTCACTGGCCGTCGTTTTACAACGTCGTGACTGGGAAAACCCTGGCGTTACCCAACTTAATCGC
CTTGCAGCACATCCCCCTTTCGCCAGCTGGCGTAATAGCGAAGAGGCCCGCACCGATCGCCCTTCCCAAC
AGTTGCGCAGCCTGAATGGCGAATGGG
[124 nt withheld, positions 5978-6101]
C
[91 nt withheld, positions 6103-6193]
A
[49 nt withheld, positions 6195-6243]
CCTTTGACGTTGGAGTCCACGTTCTTT
[37 nt withheld, positions 6271-6307]
ACCCTATCTCGGTCTATTCTTTTGATTTATAAGGGATTTTGCCGATTTCGGCCTATTGGTTAAAAAATGA
GCTGATTTAACAAAAATTTAACGCGAATTTTAACAAAATATTAACGCTTACAATTTAGGTGGCACTTTTC
GGGGAAATGTGCGCGGAACCCCTATTTGTTTATTTTTCTAAATACATTCAAATATGTATCCGCTCATGAG
ACAATAACCCTGATAAATGCTTCAATAATATTGAAAAAGGAAGAGTATGAGTATTCAACATTTCCGTGTC
GCCCTTATTCCCTTTTTTGCGGCATTTTGCCTTCCTGTTTTTGCTCACCCAGAAACGCTGGTGAAAGTAA
AAGATGCTGAAGATCAGTTGGGTGCACGAGTGGGTTACATCGAACTGGATCTCAACAGCGGTAAGATCCT
TGAGAGTTTTCGCCCCGAAGAACGTTTTCCAATGATGAGCACTTTTAAAGTTCTGCTATGTGGCGCGGTA
TTATCCCGTATTGACGCCGGGCAAGAGCAACTCGGTCGCCGCATACACTATTCTCAGAATGACTTGGTTG
AGTACTCACCAGTCACAGAAAAGCATCTTACGGATGGCATGACAGTAAGAGAATTATGCAGTGCTGCCAT
AACCATGAGTGATAACACTGCGGCCAACTTACTTCTGACAACGATCGGAGGACCGAAGGAGCTAACCGCT
TTTTTGCACAACATGGGGGATCATGTAACTCGCCTTGATCGTTGGGAACCGGAGCTGAATGAAGCCATAC
CAAACGACGAGCGTGACACCACGATGCCTGTAGCAATGGCAACAACGTTGCGCAAACTATTAACTGGCGA
ACTACTTACTCTAGCTTCCCGGCAACAATTAATAGACTGGATGGAGGCGGATAAAGTTGCAGGACCACTT
CTGCGCTCGGCCCTTCCGGCTGGCTGGTTTATTGCTGATAAATCTGGAGCCGGTGAGCGTGGGTCTCGCG
GTATCATTGCAGCACTGGGGCCAGATGGTAAGCCCTCCCGTATCGTAGTTATCTACACGACGGGGAGTCA
GGCAACTATGGATGAACGAAATAGACAGATCGCTGAGATAGGTGCCTCACTGATTAAGCATTGGTAACTG
TCAGACCAAGTTTACTCATATATACTTTAGATTGATTTAAAACTTCATTTTTAATTTAAAAGGATCTAGG
TGAAGATCCTTTTTGATAATCTCATGACCAAAATCCCTTAACGTGAGTTTTCGTTCCACTGAGCGTCAGA
CCCCGTAGAAAAGATCAAAGGATCTTCTTGAGATCCTTTTTTTCTGCGCGTAATCTGCTGCTTGCAAACA
AAAAAACCACCGCTACCAGCGGTGGTTTGTTTGCCGGATCAAGAGCTACCAACTCTTTTTCCGAAGGTAA
CTGGCTTCAGCAGAGCGCAGATACCAAATACTGTTCTTCTAGTGTAGCCGTAGTTAGGCCACCACTTCAA
GAACTCTGTAGCACCGCCTACATACCTCGCTCTGCTAATCCTGTTACCAGTGGCTGCTGCCAGTGGCGAT
AAGTCGTGTCTTACCGGGTTGGACTCAAGACGATAGTTACCGGATAAGGCGCAGCGGTCGGGCTGAACGG
GGGGTTCGTGCACACAGCCCAGCTTGGAGCGAACGACCTACACCGAACTGAGATACCTACAGCGTGAGCT
ATGAGAAAGCGCCACGCTTCCCGAAGGGAGAAAGGCGGACAGGTATCCGGTAAGCGGCAGGGTCGGAACA
GGAGAGCGCACGAGGGAGCTTCCAGGGGGAAACGCCTGGTATCTTTATAGTCCTGTCGGGTTTCGCCACC
TCTGACTTGAGCGTCGATTTTTGTGATGCTCGTCAGGGGGGCGGAGCCTATGGAAAAACGCCAGCAACGC
GGCCTTTTTACGGTTCCTGGCCTTTTGCTGGCCTTTTGCTCACATGTTCTTTCCTGCGTTATCCCCTGAT
TCTGTGGATAACCGTATTACCGCCTTTGAGTGAGCTGATACCGCTCGCCGCAGCCGAACGACCGAGCGCA
GCGAGTCAGTGAGCGAGGAAGCGGAAGAGCGCCCAATACGCAAACCGCCTCTCCCCGCGCGTTGGCCGAT
TCATTAATGCAGCTGGCACGACAGGTTTCCCGACTGGAAAGCGGGCAGTGAGCGCAACGCAATTAATGTG
AGTTAGCTCACTCATTAGGCACCCCAGGCTTTACACTTTATGCTTCCGGCTCGTATGTTGTGTGGAATTG
TGAGCGGATAACAATTTCACACAGGAAACAGCTATGACCATGATTACGCCAAGCGCGCAATTAACCCTCA
CTAAAGGGAACAAAAGCTGGAGCTGCAAGCTTAATGTAGTCTTATGCAATACTCTTGTAGTCTTGCAACA
TGGTAACGATGAGTTAGCAACATGCCTTACAAGGAGAGAAAAAGCACCGTGCATGCCGATTGGTGGAAGT
AAGGTGGTACGATCGTGCCTTATTAGGAAGGCAACAGACGGGTCTGACATGGATTGGACGAACCACTGAA
TTGCCGCATTGCAGAGATATTGTATTTAAGTGCCTAGCTCGATACATAAACGGGTCTCTCTGGTTAGACC
AGATCTGAGCCTGGGAGCTCTCTGGCTAACTAGGGAACCCACTGCTTAAGCCTCAATAAAGCTTGCCTTG
AGTGCTTCAAGTAGTGTGTGCCCGTCTGTTGTGTGACTCTGGTAACTAGAGATCCCTCAGACCCTTTTAG
TCAGTGTGGAAAATCTCTAGCAGTGGCGCCCGAACAGGGACTTGAAAGCGAAAGGGAAACCAGAGGAGCT
CTCTCGACGCAGGACTCGGCTTGCTGAAGCGCGCACGGCAAGAGGCGAGGGGCGGCGACTGGTGAGTACG
CCAAAAATTTTGACTAGCGGAGGCTAGAAGGAGAGAGATGGGTGCGAGAGCGTCAGTATTAAGCGGGGGA
GAATTAGATCGCGATGGGAAAAAATTCGGTTAAGGCCAGGGGGAAAGAAAAAATATAAATTAAAACATAT
AGTATGGGCAAGCAGGGAGCTAGAACGATTCGCAGTTAATCCTGGCCTGTTAGAAACATCAGAAGGCTGT
AGACAAATACTGGGACAGCTACAACCATCCCTTCAGACAGGATCAGAAGAACTTAGATCATTATATAATA
CAGTAGCAACCCTCTATTGTGTGCATCAAAGGATAGAGATAAAAGACACCAAGGAAGCTTTAGACAAGAT
AGAGGAAGAGCAAAACAAAAGTAAGACCACCGCACAGCAAGCGGCCGCTGATCTTCAGACCTGGAGGAGG
AGATATGAGGGACAATTGGAGAAGTGAATTATATAAATATAAAGTAGTAAAAATTGAACCATTAGGAGTA
GCACCCACCAAGGCAAAGAGAAGAGTGGTGCAGAGAGAAAAAAGAGCAGTGGGAATAGGAGCTTTGTTCC
TTGGGTTCTTGGGAGCAGCAGGAAGCACTATGGGCGCAGCGTCAATGACGCTGACGGTACAGGCCAGACA
ATTATTGTCTGGTATAGTGCAGCAGCAGAACAATTTGCTGAGGGCTATTGAGGCGCAACAGCATCTGTTG
CAACTCACAGTCTGGGGCATCAAGCAGCTCCAGGCAAGAATCCTGGCTGTGGAAAGATACCTAAAGGATC
AACAGCTCCTGGGGATTTGGGGTTGCTCTGGAAAACTCATTTGCACCACTGCTGTGCCTTGGAATGCTAG
TTGGAGTAATAAATCTCTGGAACAGATTTGGAATCACACGACCTGGATGGAGTGGGACAGAGAAATTAAC
AATTACACAAGCTTAATACACTCCTTAATTGAAGAATCGCAAAACCAGCAAGAAAAGAATGAACAAGAAT
TATTGGAATTAGATAAATGGGCAAGTTTGTGGAATTGGTTTAACATAACAAATTGGCTGTGGTATATAAA
ATTATTCATAATGATAGTAGGAGGCTTGGTAGGTTTAAGAATAGTTTTTGCTGTACTTTCTATAGTGAAT
AGAGTTAGGCAGGGATATTCACCATTATCGTTTCAGACCCACCTCCCAACCCCGAGGGGACCCTTGCGCC
TTTTCCAAGGCAGCCCTGGGTTTGCGCAGGGACGCGGCTGCTCTGGGCGTGGTTCCGGGAAACGCAGCGG
CGCCGACCCTGGGTCTCGCACATTCTTCACGTCCGTTCGCAGCGTCACCCGGATCTTCGCCGCTACCCTT
GTGGGCCCCCCGGCGACGCTTCCTGCTCCGCCCCTAAGTCGGGAAGGTTCCTTGCGGTTCGCGGCGTGCC
GGACGTGACAAACGGAAGCCGCACGTCTCACTAGTACCCTCGCAGACGGACAGCGCCAGGGAGCAATGGC
AGCGCGCCGACCGCGATGGGCTGTGGCCAATAGCGGCTGCTCAGCAGGGCGCGCCGAGAGCAGCGGCCGG
GAAGGGGCGGTGCGGGAGGCGGGGTGTGGGGCGGTAGTGTGGGCCCTGTTCCTGCCCGCGCGGTGTTCCG
CATTCTGCAAGCCTCCGGAGCGCACGTCGGCAGTCGGCTCCCTCGTTGACCGAATCACCGACCTCTCTCC
CCAGGGGGTACCACCATGGCCAAGCCTTTGTCTCAAGAAGAATCCACCCTCATTGAAAGAGCAACGGCTA
CAATCAACAGCATCCCCATCTCTGAAGACTACAGCGTCGCCAGCGCAGCTCTCTCTAGCGACGGCCGCAT
CTTCACTGGTGTCAATGTATATCATTTTACTGGGGGACCTTGTGCAGAACTCGTGGTGCTGGGCACTGCT
GCTGCTGCGGCAGCTGGCAACCTGACTTGTATCGTCGCGATCGGAAATGAGAACAGGGGCATCTTGAGCC
CCTGCGGACGGTGCCGACAGGTGCTTCTCGATCTGCATCCTGGGATCAAAGCCATAGTGAAGGACAGTGA
TGGACAGCCGACGGCAGTTGGGATTCGTGAATTGCTGCCCTCTGGTTATGTGTGGGAGGGCCTGCAGCTG
CAGTAGTAAGAATTCTAGATCTTGAGACAAATGGCAGTATTCATCCACAATTTTAAAAGAAAAGGGGGGA
TTGGGGGGTACAGTGCAGGGGAAAGAATAGTAGACATAATAGCAACAGACATACAAACTAAAGAATTACA
AAAACAAATTACAAAAATTCAAAATTTTCGGGTTTATTACAGGGACAGCAGAGATCCACTTTGGCGCCGG
CTCGAGGGGG
